Addgene plasmid #123382: TRAV10
Purpose: construction of TCR
Depositing lab: Catherine Wu. Depositing organization: Dana-Farber Cancer Institute. Publication: A cloning and expression system to probe T-cell receptor specificity and assess functional avidity to neoantigens. Hu Z, Anandappa AJ, Sun J, Kim J, Leet DE, Bozym DJ, Chen C, Williams L, Shukla SA, Zhang W, Tabbaa D, Steelman S, Olive O, Livak KJ, Kishi H, Muraguchi A, Guleria I, Stevens J, Lane WJ, Burkhardt UE, Fritsch EF, Neuberg D, Ott PA, Keskin DB, Hacohen N, Wu CJ. Blood. 2018 Nov 1;132(18):1911-1921. doi: 10.1182/blood-2018-04-843763. Epub 2018 Aug 27. PubMed 30150207.
Backbone
  Vector backbone: pUC57-kanamycin
  Vector type: Bacterial Expression
Growth in bacteria
  Bacterial resistance: Kanamycin, 50 μg/mL
  Growth temperature: 37°C
  Growth strain: DH5alpha
  Copy number: High Copy
Gene/Insert
  Gene/Insert name: TRAV10
  Species: H. sapiens (human)
  Mutation: WT
  Entrez Gene: TRAV10 (a.k.a. TCRAV10S1, TCRAV24S1)
  Cloning method: Unknown
Terms and licenses: Academic/Nonprofit Terms; Industry Terms: Not Available to Industry
Depositor comments: Cloning Method: Golden Gate.
How to cite: TRAV10 was a gift from Catherine Wu (Addgene plasmid # 123382 ; http://n2t.net/addgene:123382 ; RRID:Addgene_123382)
