[The description below was written by a language model from this plasmid's Addgene catalogue record and pLannotate feature annotations shown in this document.]
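Description:
TRAV10 is a small (about 3.5 kb) bacterial cloning plasmid built on the pUC57-kanamycin backbone. It serves as a modular donor in a library used to assemble full-length human T-cell receptor (TCR) constructs. It replicates in E. coli from a high-copy ColE1/pUC-type origin and is selected with kanamycin through the aph(3')-Ia resistance gene. The remaining backbone annotations are typical pUC remnants: fragments of lacZα, lacI, rop and the bom region, together with the lac promoter, lac operator and CAP binding site. These lac elements lie on the opposite strand to the insert. Although the catalogue lists the vector type as bacterial expression, nothing in the record suggests the TCR sequences are meant to be expressed from this plasmid.

The catalogue names the insert simply as wild-type human TRAV10, but the feature table shows a composite cassette on the forward strand. It contains a TCR beta-chain constant region (annotated as TRBC1), then an F2A ribosomal-skipping peptide from foot-and-mouth disease virus, then the TRAV10 alpha-chain variable gene segment. This arrangement looks like the central portion of a bicistronic beta-2A-alpha TCR open reading frame, in which the 2A element lets both chains be produced as separate polypeptides from one transcript. The plasmid carries no beta variable region, CDR3/J segments or alpha constant region, so these would presumably come from other parts during assembly. The depositor notes Golden Gate as the cloning method, though the specific type IIS sites are not annotated. The stated purpose is TCR construction, and the associated publication describes a system for cloning and expressing TCRs to probe antigen specificity and functional avidity.
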