Features (pLannotate 1.2.2; 12 found; start..end, strand, type, name):
    137..236     +  misc_feature   bom (fragment): basis of mobility region from pBR322
    242..399     -  CDS            lacZα (fragment): LacZα fragment of β-galactosidase; lacZ fragment
    441..965     +  CDS            TRBC1: TRBC1_HUMAN - Experimental evidence at protein level: Swiss-Prot protein existence level 1. Constant region of T cell receptor (TR) beta chain (PubMed:24600447). Alpha-beta T cell receptors are antigen specific receptors which are essential to the immune response and are present on the cell surface of T lymphocytes. Recognize peptide-major histocompatibility (MH) (pMH) complexes that are displayed by antigen presenting cells (APC), a prerequisite for efficient T cell adaptive immunity against pathogens (PubMed:25493333). Binding of alpha-beta TR to pMH complex initiates TR-CD3 clustering on th
    990..1055    +  CDS            F2A: 2A peptide from foot-and-mouth disease virus polyprotein Eukaryotic ribosomes fail to insert a peptide bond between the Gly and Pro residues, yielding separate polypeptides.
   1056..1382    +  CDS            TRAV10: TVA10_HUMAN - Protein inferred from homology: Swiss-Prot protein existence level 3. V region of the variable domain of T cell receptor (TR) alpha chain that participates in the antigen recognition (PubMed:24600447). Alpha-beta T cell receptors are antigen specific receptors which are essential to the immune response and are present on the cell surface of T lymphocytes. Recognize peptide-major histocompatibility (MH) (pMH) complexes that are displayed by antigen presenting cells (APC), a prerequisite for efficient T cell adaptive immunity against pathogens (PubMed:25493333). Binding of alpha-be
   1471..1487    -  protein_bind   lac operator: The lac repressor binds to the lac operator to inhibit transcription in E. coli. This inhibition can be relieved by adding lactose or isopropyl-β-D-thiogalactopyranoside (IPTG). lac repressor encoded by lacI
   1495..1525    -  promoter       lac promoter: promoter for the E. coli lac operon
   1540..1561    -  protein_bind   CAP binding site: CAP binding activates transcription in the presence of cAMP. E. coli catabolite activator protein
   1574..1666    -  CDS            lacI (fragment): lac repressor; lacI; The lac repressor binds to the lac operator to inhibit transcription in E. coli. This inhibition can be relieved by adding lactose or isopropyl-β-D-thiogalactopyranoside (IPTG).
   1849..2437    -  rep_origin     ori: high-copy-number ColE1/pMB1/pBR322/pUC origin of replication
   2615..3424    -  CDS            KanR: aminoglycoside phosphotransferase; aph(3')-Ia; confers resistance to kanamycin in bacteria or G418 (Geneticin®) in eukaryotes
   3531..35      +  CDS            rop (fragment) (across the origin): Rop protein, which maintains plasmids at low copy number; rop
>Addgene plasmid #123382 | TRAV10 | addgene full sequence | sequence record 243755 | Addgene NGS Result
TCGCGCGTTTCGGTGATGACGGTGAAAACCTCTGACACATGCAGCTCCCGGAGACGGTCACAGCTTGTCT
GTAAGCGGATGCCGGGAGCAGACAAGCCCGTCAGGGCGCGTCAGCGGGTGTTGGCGGGTGTCGGGGCTGG
CTTAACTATGCGGCATCAGAGCAGATTGTACTGAGAGTGCACCATATGCGGTGTGAAATACCGCACAGAT
GCGTAAGGAGAAAATACCGCATCAGGCGCCATTCGCCATTCAGGCTGCGCAACTGTTGGGAAGGGCGATC
GGTGCGGGCCTCTTCGCTATTACGCCAGCTGGCGAAAGGGGGATGTGCTGCAAGGCGATTAAGTTGGGTA
ACGCCAGGGTTTTCCCAGTCACGACGTTGTAAAACGACGGCCAGAGAATTCGAGCTCGGTACCTCGCGAA
TACATCTAGATGGTCTCTACCTGAACAAGGTGTTCCCACCCGAGGTCGCTGTGTTTGAGCCATCAGAAGC
AGAGATCTCCCACACCCAAAAGGCCACACTGGTGTGCCTGGCCACAGGCTTCTTCCCCGACCACGTGGAG
CTGAGCTGGTGGGTGAATGGGAAGGAGGTGCACAGTGGGGTCAGCACGGACCCGCAGCCCCTCAAGGAGC
AGCCCGCCCTCAATGACTCCAGATACTGCCTGAGCAGCCGCCTGAGGGTTTCGGCCACCTTCTGGCAGAA
CCCCCGCAACCACTTCCGCTGTCAAGTCCAGTTCTACGGGCTCTCGGAGAATGACGAGTGGACCCAGGAT
AGGGCCAAACCCGTCACCCAGATCGTCAGCGCCGAGGCCTGGGGTAGAGCAGACTGTGGCTTTACCTCGG
TGTCCTACCAGCAAGGGGTCCTGTCTGCCACCATCCTCTATGAGATCCTGCTAGGGAAGGCCACCCTGTA
TGCTGTGCTGGTCAGCGCCCTTGTGTTGATGGCCATGGTCAAGAGAAAGGATTTCAGGAGGAGGAGGAGC
GGCAGTGGAGTGAAACAGACTTTGAATTTTGACCTTCTCAAGTTGGCGGGAGACGTGGAGTCCAACCCAG
GGCCCATGAAAAAGCATCTGACGACCTTCTTGGTGATTTTGTGGCTTTATTTTTATAGGGGGAATGGCAA
AAACCAAGTGGAGCAGAGTCCTCAGTCCCTGATCATCCTGGAGGGAAAGAACTGCACTCTTCAATGCAAT
TATACAGTGAGCCCCTTCAGCAACTTAAGGTGGTATAAGCAAGATACTGGGAGAGGTCCTGTTTCCCTGA
CAATCATGACTTTCAGTGAGAACACAAAGTCGAACGGAAGATATACAGCAACTCTGGATGCAGACACAAA
GCAAAGCTCTCTGCACATCACAGCCTCCCAGCTCAGCGATTCAGCCTCCTACTGAGACCATCGGATCCCG
GGCCCGTCGACTGCAGAGGCCTGCATGCAAGCTTGGTGTAATCATGGTCATAGCTGTTTCCTGTGTGAAA
TTGTTATCCGCTCACAATTCCACACAACATACGAGCCGGAAGCATAAAGTGTAAAGCCTGGGGTGCCTAA
TGAGTGAGCTAACTCACATTAATTGCGTTGCGCTCACTGCCCGCTTTCCAGTCGGGAAACCTGTCGTGCC
AGCTGCATTAATGAATCGGCCAACGCGCGGGGAGAGGCGGTTTGCGTATTGGGCGCTCTTCCGCTTCCTC
GCTCACTGACTCGCTGCGCTCGGTCGTTCGGCTGCGGCGAGCGGTATCAGCTCACTCAAAGGCGGTAATA
CGGTTATCCACAGAATCAGGGGATAACGCAGGAAAGAACATGTGAGCAAAAGGCCAGCAAAAGGCCAGGA
ACCGTAAAAAGGCCGCGTTGCTGGCGTTTTTCCATAGGCTCCGCCCCCCTGACGAGCATCACAAAAATCG
ACGCTCAAGTCAGAGGTGGCGAAACCCGACAGGACTATAAAGATACCAGGCGTTTCCCCCTGGAAGCTCC
CTCGTGCGCTCTCCTGTTCCGACCCTGCCGCTTACCGGATACCTGTCCGCCTTTCTCCCTTCGGGAAGCG
TGGCGCTTTCTCATAGCTCACGCTGTAGGTATCTCAGTTCGGTGTAGGTCGTTCGCTCCAAGCTGGGCTG
TGTGCACGAACCCCCCGTTCAGCCCGACCGCTGCGCCTTATCCGGTAACTATCGTCTTGAGTCCAACCCG
GTAAGACACGACTTATCGCCACTGGCAGCAGCCACTGGTAACAGGATTAGCAGAGCGAGGTATGTAGGCG
GTGCTACAGAGTTCTTGAAGTGGTGGCCTAACTACGGCTACACTAGAAGAACAGTATTTGGTATCTGCGC
TCTGCTGAAGCCAGTTACCTTCGGAAAAAGAGTTGGTAGCTCTTGATCCGGCAAACAAACCACCGCTGGT
AGCGGTGGTTTTTTTGTTTGCAAGCAGCAGATTACGCGCAGAAAAAAAGGATCTCAAGAAGATCCTTTGA
TCTTTTCTACGGGGTCTGACGCTCAGTGGAACGAAAACTCACGTTAAGGGATTTTGGTCATGAGATTATC
AAAAAGGATCTTCACCTAGATCCTTTTAAATTAAAAATGAAGTTTTAAATCAAGCCCAATCTGAATAATG
TTACAACCAATTAACCAATTCTGATTAGAAAAACTCATCGAGCATCAAATGAAACTGCAATTTATTCATA
TCAGGATTATCAATACCATATTTTTGAAAAAGCCGTTTCTGTAATGAAGGAGAAAACTCACCGAGGCAGT
TCCATAGGATGGCAAGATCCTGGTATCGGTCTGCGATTCCGACTCGTCCAACATCAATACAACCTATTAA
TTTCCCCTCGTCAAAAATAAGGTTATCAAGTGAGAAATCACCATGAGTGACGACTGAATCCGGTGAGAAT
GGCAAAAGTTTATGCATTTCTTTCCAGACTTGTTCAACAGGCCAGCCATTACGCTCGTCATCAAAATCAC
TCGCATCAACCAAACCGTTATTCATTCGTGATTGCGCCTGAGCGAGACGAAATACGCGATCGCTGTTAAA
AGGACAATTACAAACAGGAATCGAATGCAACCGGCGCAGGAACACTGCCAGCGCATCAACAATATTTTCA
CCTGAATCAGGATATTCTTCTAATACCTGGAATGCTGTTTTTCCGGGGATCGCAGTGGTGAGTAACCATG
CATCATCAGGAGTACGGATAAAATGCTTGATGGTCGGAAGAGGCATAAATTCCGTCAGCCAGTTTAGTCT
GACCATCTCATCTGTAACATCATTGGCAACGCTACCTTTGCCATGTTTCAGAAACAACTCTGGCGCATCG
GGCTTCCCATACAAGCGATAGATTGTCGCACCTGATTGCCCGACATTATCGCGAGCCCATTTATACCCAT
ATAAATCAGCATCCATGTTGGAATTTAATCGCGGCCTCGACGTTTCCCGTTGAATATGGCTCATAACACC
CCTTGTATTACTGTTTATGTAAGCAGACAGTTTTATTGTTCATGATGATATATTTTTATCTTGTGCAATG
TAACATCAGAGATTTTGAGACACGGGCCAGAGCTGCA
